Addgene plasmid #173431: LgBiT-hACE2
Purpose: protein expression plasmid of LgBiT-hACE2-IgG1 Fc
Depositing lab: David Nemazee. Depositing organization: Scripps California (The Scripps Research Institute). Publication: A Rapid Assay for SARS-CoV-2 Neutralizing Antibodies That Is Insensitive to Antiretroviral Drugs. Huang D, Tran JT, Peng L, Yang L, Suhandynata RT, Hoffman MA, Zhao F, Song G, He WT, Limbo O, Callaghan S, Landais E, Andrabi R, Sok D, Jardine JG, Burton DR, Voss JE, Fitzgerald RL, Nemazee D. J Immunol. 2021 Jul 1;207(1):344-351. doi: 10.4049/jimmunol.2100155. Epub 2021 Jun 28. PubMed 34183368.
Backbone
  Vector backbone: phCMV3
  Backbone size w/o insert (bp): 4200
  Total vector size (bp): 7300
  Vector type: Mammalian Expression, Luciferase
Growth in bacteria
  Bacterial resistance: Kanamycin, 50 μg/mL
  Growth temperature: 37°C
  Growth strain: DH5alpha
  Copy number: High Copy
Gene/Insert
  Gene/Insert name: LgBiT-hACE2-IgG1 Fc (alt name: large bit of split luciferase, fused with human ACE2, human IgG1 Fc region)
  Species: H. sapiens (human)
  Insert size (bp): 3100
  GenBank ID: 59272
  Entrez Gene: ACE2 (a.k.a. ACEH)
  Promoter: CMV
  Tag / fusion protein: IgG1 (C terminal on insert)
  Cloning method: Gibson Cloning
  Sequencing primers: 5′ CMV-F; 3′ SV40 pA-R
Terms and licenses: Academic/Nonprofit Terms; Industry Terms: Not Available to Industry
How to cite: LgBiT-hACE2 was a gift from David Nemazee (Addgene plasmid # 173431 ; http://n2t.net/addgene:173431 ; RRID:Addgene_173431)
