[The description below was written by a language model from this plasmid's Addgene catalogue record and pLannotate feature annotations shown in this document.]
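Description:
LgBiT-hACE2 is a mammalian expression plasmid of about 7.3 kb built on the phCMV3 backbone, designed to produce a secreted fusion of the large subunit of a split luciferase, human ACE2 and the human IgG1 Fc region. It is maintained at high copy in E. coli through a ColE1/pUC-type origin and selected with kanamycin. The NeoR/KanR gene (Tn5 aminoglycoside phosphotransferase) sits behind both a bacterial bla promoter and the SV40 early promoter and ends with an HSV TK polyadenylation signal, so the same marker could also support G418 selection in mammalian cells. An f1 origin is also present.

The expression cassette is driven by the human CMV immediate-early enhancer and promoter, followed by a modified CMV intron A, which generally improves transcript processing and expression. The open reading frame begins with a short segment matching a mouse immunoglobulin kappa chain, most likely a leader peptide for secretion. Next comes a fragment of the Oplophorus luciferase catalytic subunit corresponding to LgBiT, then a roughly 1.8 kb portion of human ACE2 (a fragment rather than the full-length receptor), and then the IgG1 Fc as the C-terminal fusion partner. A partial HA-tag match lies downstream of the Fc; this is probably backbone remnant, and the record does not show whether it is translated. The cassette terminates at the SV40 poly(A) signal.

LgBiT alone is essentially inactive and gives light only when complemented by the small subunit. The associated publication describes a rapid SARS-CoV-2 neutralizing antibody assay, so the protein probably serves as the ACE2 half of a split-luciferase binding readout, although the record does not name the complementing partner. The depositor and sequencing-verified records agree closely in features and length.
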