Features (pLannotate 1.2.2; 18 found; start..end, strand, type, name):
     61..364     +  enhancer       CMV enhancer: human cytomegalovirus immediate early enhancer
    365..568     +  promoter       CMV promoter: human cytomegalovirus (CMV) immediate early promoter
    704..813     +  intron         CMV intron: modified intron A from human cytomegalovirus (CMV)
    820..879     +  CDS            KV3A9_MOUSE (fragment): Experimental evidence at protein level: Swiss-Prot protein existence level 1. From Mus musculus (Mouse).
    883..1350    +  CDS            LUCI_OPLGR (fragment): Experimental evidence at protein level: Swiss-Prot protein existence level 1. Catalytic subunit of oplophorus-luciferin 2-monooxygenase. Oxidoreductase that converts coelenterazine (the oplophorus luciferin) to coelenteramide under emission of blue light with a maximum at 454 nm. Is also active with bisdeoxycoelenterazine. From Oplophorus gracilirostris (Luminous shrimp).
   1402..3195    +  CDS            ACE2 (fragment): ACE2_HUMAN - Experimental evidence at protein level: Swiss-Prot protein existence level 1. [Isoform 2]: (Microbial infection) Non-functional as a receptor for human coronavirus SARS-CoV-2. From Homo sapiens (Human).
   3193..3888    +  CDS            IGHG1 (fragment): IGHG1_HUMAN - Experimental evidence at protein level: Swiss-Prot protein existence level 1. Constant region of immunoglobulin heavy chains. Immunoglobulins, also known as antibodies, are membrane-bound or secreted glycoproteins produced by B lymphocytes. In the recognition phase of humoral immunity, the membrane-bound immunoglobulins serve as receptors which, upon binding of a specific antigen, trigger the clonal expansion and differentiation of B lymphocytes into immunoglobulins- secreting plasma cells. Secreted immunoglobulins mediate the effector phase of humoral immunity, which results in
   3898..3926    +  CDS            3xHA (fragment): three tandem HA epitope tags
   3941..4024    +  CDS            large T antigen (fragment): large T antigen from SV40 (simian virus 40)
   4047..4168    +  polyA_signal   SV40 poly(A) signal: SV40 polyadenylation signal
   4202..4630    -  rep_origin     f1 ori (sequence partly withheld): f1 bacteriophage origin of replication; arrow indicates direction of (+) strand synthesis
   4657..4761    +  promoter       AmpR promoter: bla
   4763..5120    +  promoter       SV40 promoter: SV40 enhancer and early promoter
   5155..5949    +  CDS            NeoR/KanR: aminoglycoside phosphotransferase from Tn5; aph(3')-II (or nptII); confers resistance to neomycin, kanamycin, and G418 (Geneticin®)
   5970..6122    +  CDS            ble (fragment): BLE_KLEPN - Experimental evidence at protein level: Swiss-Prot protein existence level 1. Binding protein with a strong affinity to the bleomycin family of antibiotics. Binds to CL990; an antimitotic-antibiotic compound. From Klebsiella pneumoniae.
   6181..6228    +  polyA_signal   HSV TK poly(A) signal: herpes simplex virus thymidine kinase polyadenylation signal (Cole and Stacy, 1985)
   6319..6335    -  polyA_signal   bGH poly(A) signal (fragment): bovine growth hormone polyadenylation signal
   6557..7145    +  rep_origin     ori: high-copy-number ColE1/pMB1/pBR322/pUC origin of replication
>Addgene plasmid #173431 | LgBiT-hACE2 | depositor full sequence | sequence record 336400 | LgBiT-hACE2 sequence 7259 bps
TAGTTATTAATAGTAATCAATTACGGGGTCATTAGTTCATAGCCCATATATGGAGTTCCGCGTTACATAA
CTTACGGTAAATGGCCCGCCTGGCTGACCGCCCAACGACCCCCGCCCATTGACGTCAATAATGACGTATG
TTCCCATAGTAACGCCAATAGGGACTTTCCATTGACGTCAATGGGTGGAGTATTTACGGTAAACTGCCCA
CTTGGCAGTACATCAAGTGTATCATATGCCAAGTACGCCCCCTATTGACGTCAATGACGGTAAATGGCCC
GCCTGGCATTATGCCCAGTACATGACCTTATGGGACTTTCCTACTTGGCAGTACATCTACGTATTAGTCA
TCGCTATTACCATGGTGATGCGGTTTTGGCAGTACATCAATGGGCGTGGATAGCGGTTTGACTCACGGGG
ATTTCCAAGTCTCCACCCCATTGACGTCAATGGGAGTTTGTTTTGGCACCAAAATCAACGGGACTTTCCA
AAATGTCGTAACAACTCCGCCCCATTGACGCAAATGGGCGGTAGGCGTGTACGGTGGGAGGTCTATATAA
GCAGAGCTCGTTTAGTGAACCGTCAGATCGCCTGGAGACGCCATCCACGCTGTTTTGACCTCCATAGAAG
ACACCGGGACCGATCCAGCCTCCGCGGCCGGGAACGGTGCATTGGAACGCGGATTCCCCGTGCCAAGAGT
GACGTAAGTACCGCCTATAGACTCTATAGGCACACCCCTTTGGCTCTTATGCATGAATTAATACGACTCA
CTATAGGGAGACAGACTGTTCCTTTCCTGGGTCTTTTCTGCAGGCCACCATGGAAACCGATACACTGCTG
CTGTGGGTGCTGTTGCTCTGGGTTCCAGGCTCTACCGGCGTGTTCACCCTGGAGGACTTCGTGGGCGACT
GGGAGCAGACCGCCGCCTACAACCTGGACCAGGTGCTGGAGCAGGGCGGCGTGAGCAGCCTGCTGCAGAA
CCTGGCCGTGAGCGTGACCCCCATCCAGCGCATCGTGCGCAGCGGCGAGAACGCCCTGAAGATCGACATC
CACGTGATCATCCCCTACGAGGGCCTGAGCGCCGACCAGATGGCCCAGATCGAGGAGGTGTTCAAGGTGG
TGTACCCCGTGGACGACCACCACTTCAAGGTGATCCTGCCCTACGGCACCCTGGTGATCGACGGCGTGAC
CCCCAACATGCTGAACTACTTCGGCCGCCCCTACGAGGGCATCGCCGTGTTCGACGGCAAGAAGATCACC
GTGACCGGCACCCTGTGGAACGGCAACAAGATCATCGACGAGCGCCTGATCACCCCCGACGGCAGCATGC
TGTTCCGCGTGACCATCAACAGCGGCAGCAGCGGTGGCGGTGGCTCTGGCGGTGGCGGCAGCTCTGGTGG
CCAGTCCACCATTGAGGAACAGGCCAAGACATTTTTGGACAAGTTTAACCACGAAGCCGAAGACCTGTTC
TATCAAAGTTCACTTGCTTCTTGGAATTATAACACCAATATTACTGAAGAGAATGTCCAAAACATGAATA
ATGCTGGGGACAAATGGTCTGCCTTTTTAAAGGAACAGTCCACACTTGCCCAAATGTATCCACTACAAGA
AATTCAGAATCTCACAGTCAAGCTTCAGCTGCAGGCTCTTCAGCAAAATGGGTCTTCAGTGCTCTCAGAA
GACAAGAGCAAACGGTTGAACACAATTCTAAATACAATGAGCACCATCTACAGTACTGGAAAAGTTTGTA
ACCCAGATAATCCACAAGAATGCTTATTACTTGAACCAGGTTTGAATGAAATAATGGCAAACAGTTTAGA
CTACAATGAGAGGCTCTGGGCTTGGGAAAGCTGGAGATCTGAGGTCGGCAAGCAGCTGAGGCCATTATAT
GAAGAGTATGTGGTCTTGAAAAATGAGATGGCAAGAGCAAATCATTATGAGGACTATGGGGATTATTGGA
GAGGAGACTATGAAGTAAATGGGGTAGATGGCTATGACTACAGCCGCGGCCAGTTGATTGAAGATGTGGA
ACATACCTTTGAAGAGATTAAACCATTATATGAACATCTTCATGCCTATGTGAGGGCAAAGTTGATGAAT
GCCTATCCTTCCTATATCAGTCCAATTGGATGCCTCCCTGCTCATTTGCTTGGTGATATGTGGGGTAGAT
TTTGGACAAATCTGTACTCTTTGACAGTTCCCTTTGGACAGAAACCAAACATAGATGTTACTGATGCAAT
GGTGGACCAGGCCTGGGATGCACAGAGAATATTCAAGGAGGCCGAGAAGTTCTTTGTATCTGTTGGTCTT
CCTAATATGACTCAAGGATTCTGGGAAAATTCCATGCTAACGGACCCAGGAAATGTTCAGAAAGCAGTCT
GCCATCCCACAGCTTGGGACCTGGGGAAGGGCGACTTCAGGATCCTTATGTGCACAAAGGTGACAATGGA
CGACTTCCTGACAGCTCATCATGAGATGGGGCATATCCAGTATGATATGGCATATGCTGCACAACCTTTT
CTGCTAAGAAATGGAGCTAATGAAGGATTCCATGAAGCTGTTGGGGAAATCATGTCACTTTCTGCAGCCA
CACCTAAGCATTTAAAATCCATTGGTCTTCTGTCACCCGATTTTCAAGAAGACAATGAAACAGAAATAAA
CTTCCTGCTCAAACAAGCACTCACGATTGTTGGGACTCTGCCATTTACTTACATGTTAGAGAAGTGGAGG
TGGATGGTCTTTAAAGGGGAAATTCCCAAAGACCAGTGGATGAAAAAGTGGTGGGAGATGAAGCGAGAGA
TAGTTGGGGTGGTGGAACCTGTGCCCCATGATGAAACATACTGTGACCCCGCATCTCTGTTCCATGTTTC
TAATGATTACTCATTCATTCGATATTACACAAGGACCCTTTACCAATTCCAGTTTCAAGAAGCACTTTGT
CAAGCAGCTAAACATGAAGGCCCTCTGCACAAATGTGACATCTCAAACTCTACAGAAGCTGGACAGAAAC
TGTTCAATATGCTGAGGCTTGGAAAATCAGAACCCTGGACCCTAGCATTGGAAAATGTTGTAGGAGCAAA
GAACATGAATGTAAGGCCACTGCTCAACTACTTTGAGCCCTTATTTACCTGGCTGAAAGACCAGAACAAG
AATTCTTTTGTGGGATGGAGTACCGACTGGAGTCCATATGCAGACCCCAAGAGCTGCGACAAGACCCACA
CCTGTCCTCCATGTCCTGCTCCAGAACTGCTCGGCGGACCTTCCGTGTTCCTGTTTCCTCCAAAGCCTAA
GGACACCCTGATGATCAGCAGAACCCCTGAAGTGACCTGCGTGGTGGTGGATGTGTCCCACGAGGATCCC
GAAGTGAAGTTCAATTGGTACGTGGACGGCGTGGAAGTGCACAACGCCAAGACCAAGCCTAGAGAGGAAC
AGTACAACAGCACCTACAGAGTGGTGTCCGTGCTGACCGTGCTGCACCAGGATTGGCTGAACGGCAAAGA
GTACAAGTGCAAGGTGTCCAACAAGGCCCTGCCTGCTCCTATCGAGAAAACCATCAGCAAGGCCAAGGGC
CAGCCTAGGGAACCCCAGGTTTACACACTGCCTCCAAGCAGGGACGAGCTGACCAAGAATCAGGTGTCCC
TGACCTGCCTGGTCAAGGGCTTCTACCCTTCCGATATCGCCGTGGAATGGGAGAGCAATGGCCAGCCTGA
GAACAACTACAAGACAACCCCTCCTGTGCTGGACAGCGACGGCTCATTCTTCCTGTACAGCAAGCTGACA
GTGGACAAGAGCAGATGGCAGCAGGGCAACGTGTTCAGCTGCAGCGTGATGCACGAGGCCCTGCACAACC
ACTACACCCAGAAGTCCCTGAGCCTGTCTCCTGGCAAATGAGGATCCTACCCATACGATGTTCCGGATTA
CGCTTAAGGCCGCGACTCTAGATCATAATCAGCCATACCACATTTGTAGAGGTTTTACTTGCTTTAAAAA
ACCTCCCACACCTCCCCCTGAACCTGAAACATAAAATGAATGCAATTGTTGTTGTTAACTTGTTTATTGC
AGCTTATAATGGTTACAAATAAAGCAATAGCATCACAAATTTCACAAATAAAGCATTTTTTTCACTGCAT
TCTAGTTGTGGTTTGTCCAAACTCATCAATGTATCTTAAGGCGTAAATTGTAAGCGTTAATATTTTGTTA
AAATTCGCGTTAAATTTTTGTTAAATCAGCTCATTTTTTAACCAATAGGCCGAAATCGGCAAAATCCCTT
ATAAATCAAAAGAATAGACCGAGATAGGGT
[37 nt withheld, positions 4301-4337]
AAAGAACGTGGACTCCAACGTCAAAGG
[49 nt withheld, positions 4365-4413]
T
[91 nt withheld, positions 4415-4505]
G
[124 nt withheld, positions 4507-4630]
CAGGTGGCACTTTTCGGGGAAATGTGCGCGGAACCCCTATTTGTTTATTTTTCTAAATACATTCAAATAT
GTATCCGCTCATGAGACAATAACCCTGATAAATGCTTCAATAATATTGAAAAAGGAAGAGTCCTGAGGCG
GAAAGAACCAGCTGTGGAATGTGTGTCAGTTAGGGTGTGGAAAGTCCCCAGGCTCCCCAGCAGGCAGAAG
TATGCAAAGCATGCATCTCAATTAGTCAGCAACCAGGTGTGGAAAGTCCCCAGGCTCCCCAGCAGGCAGA
AGTATGCAAAGCATGCATCTCAATTAGTCAGCAACCATAGTCCCGCCCCTAACTCCGCCCATCCCGCCCC
TAACTCCGCCCAGTTCCGCCCATTCTCCGCCCCATGGCTGACTAATTTTTTTTATTTATGCAGAGGCCGA
GGCCGCCTCGGCCTCTGAGCTATTCCAGAAGTAGTGAGGAGGCTTTTTTGGAGGCCTAGGCTTTTGCAAA
GATCGATCAAGAGACAGGATGAGGATCGTTTCGCATGATTGAACAAGATGGATTGCACGCAGGTTCTCCG
GCCGCTTGGGTGGAGAGGCTATTCGGCTATGACTGGGCACAACAGACAATCGGCTGCTCTGATGCCGCCG
TGTTCCGGCTGTCAGCGCAGGGGCGCCCGGTTCTTTTTGTCAAGACCGACCTGTCCGGTGCCCTGAATGA
ACTGCAAGACGAGGCAGCGCGGCTATCGTGGCTGGCCACGACGGGCGTTCCTTGCGCAGCTGTGCTCGAC
GTTGTCACTGAAGCGGGAAGGGACTGGCTGCTATTGGGCGAAGTGCCGGGGCAGGATCTCCTGTCATCTC
ACCTTGCTCCTGCCGAGAAAGTATCCATCATGGCTGATGCAATGCGGCGGCTGCATACGCTTGATCCGGC
TACCTGCCCATTCGACCACCAAGCGAAACATCGCATCGAGCGAGCACGTACTCGGATGGAAGCCGGTCTT
GTCGATCAGGATGATCTGGACGAAGAGCATCAGGGGCTCGCGCCAGCCGAACTGTTCGCCAGGCTCAAGG
CGAGCATGCCCGACGGCGAGGATCTCGTCGTGACCCATGGCGATGCCTGCTTGCCGAATATCATGGTGGA
AAATGGCCGCTTTTCTGGATTCATCGACTGTGGCCGGCTGGGTGTGGCGGACCGCTATCAGGACATAGCG
TTGGCTACCCGTGATATTGCTGAAGAGCTTGGCGGCGAATGGGCTGACCGCTTCCTCGTGCTTTACGGTA
TCGCCGCTCCCGATTCGCAGCGCATCGCCTTCTATCGCCTTCTTGACGAGTTCTTCTGAGCGGGACTCTG
GGGTTCGAAATGACCGACCAAGCGACGCCCAACCTGCCATCACGAGATTTCGATTCCACCGCCGCCTTCT
ATGAAAGGTTGGGCTTCGGAATCGTTTTCCGGGACGCCGGCTGGATGATCCTCCAGCGCGGGGATCTCAT
GCTGGAGTTCTTCGCCCACCCTAGGGGGAGGCTAACTGAAACACGGAAGGAGACAATACCGGAAGGAACC
CGCGCTATGACGGCAATAAAAAGACAGAATAAAACGCACGGTGTTGGGTCGTTTGTTCATAAACGCGGGG
TTCGGTCCCAGGGCTGGCACTCTGTCGATACCCCACCGAGACCCCATTGGGGCCAATACGCCCGCGTTTC
TTCCTTTTCCCCACCCCACCCCCCAAGTTCGGGTGAAGGCCCAGGGCTCGCAGCCAACGTCGGGGCGGCA
GGCCCTGCCATAGCCTCAGGTTACTCATATATACTTTAGATTGATTTAAAACTTCATTTTTAATTTAAAA
GGATCTAGGTGAAGATCCTTTTTGATAATCTCATGACCAAAATCCCTTAACGTGAGTTTTCGTTCCACTG
AGCGTCAGACCCCGTAGAAAAGATCAAAGGATCTTCTTGAGATCCTTTTTTTCTGCGCGTAATCTGCTGC
TTGCAAACAAAAAAACCACCGCTACCAGCGGTGGTTTGTTTGCCGGATCAAGAGCTACCAACTCTTTTTC
CGAAGGTAACTGGCTTCAGCAGAGCGCAGATACCAAATACTGTCCTTCTAGTGTAGCCGTAGTTAGGCCA
CCACTTCAAGAACTCTGTAGCACCGCCTACATACCTCGCTCTGCTAATCCTGTTACCAGTGGCTGCTGCC
AGTGGCGATAAGTCGTGTCTTACCGGGTTGGACTCAAGACGATAGTTACCGGATAAGGCGCAGCGGTCGG
GCTGAACGGGGGGTTCGTGCACACAGCCCAGCTTGGAGCGAACGACCTACACCGAACTGAGATACCTACA
GCGTGAGCTATGAGAAAGCGCCACGCTTCCCGAAGGGAGAAAGGCGGACAGGTATCCGGTAAGCGGCAGG
GTCGGAACAGGAGAGCGCACGAGGGAGCTTCCAGGGGGAAACGCCTGGTATCTTTATAGTCCTGTCGGGT
TTCGCCACCTCTGACTTGAGCGTCGATTTTTGTGATGCTCGTCAGGGGGGCGGAGCCTATGGAAAAACGC
CAGCAACGCGGCCTTTTTACGGTTCCTGGCCTTTTGCTGGCCTTTTGCTCACATGTTCTTTCCTGCGTTA
TCCCCTGATTCTGTGGATAACCGTATTACCGCCATGCAT
