Features (pLannotate 1.2.2; 19 found; start..end, strand, type, name):
    305..508     +  promoter       CMV promoter: human cytomegalovirus (CMV) immediate early promoter
    644..753     +  intron         CMV intron: modified intron A from human cytomegalovirus (CMV)
    760..819     +  CDS            KV3A9_MOUSE (fragment): Experimental evidence at protein level: Swiss-Prot protein existence level 1. From Mus musculus (Mouse).
    823..1290    +  CDS            LUCI_OPLGR (fragment): Experimental evidence at protein level: Swiss-Prot protein existence level 1. Catalytic subunit of oplophorus-luciferin 2-monooxygenase. Oxidoreductase that converts coelenterazine (the oplophorus luciferin) to coelenteramide under emission of blue light with a maximum at 454 nm. Is also active with bisdeoxycoelenterazine. From Oplophorus gracilirostris (Luminous shrimp).
   1342..3135    +  CDS            ACE2 (fragment): ACE2_HUMAN - Experimental evidence at protein level: Swiss-Prot protein existence level 1. [Isoform 2]: (Microbial infection) Non-functional as a receptor for human coronavirus SARS-CoV-2. From Homo sapiens (Human).
   3133..3828    +  CDS            IGHG1 (fragment): IGHG1_HUMAN - Experimental evidence at protein level: Swiss-Prot protein existence level 1. Constant region of immunoglobulin heavy chains. Immunoglobulins, also known as antibodies, are membrane-bound or secreted glycoproteins produced by B lymphocytes. In the recognition phase of humoral immunity, the membrane-bound immunoglobulins serve as receptors which, upon binding of a specific antigen, trigger the clonal expansion and differentiation of B lymphocytes into immunoglobulins- secreting plasma cells. Secreted immunoglobulins mediate the effector phase of humoral immunity, which results in
   3837..3865    +  CDS            3xHA (fragment): three tandem HA epitope tags
   3880..3963    +  CDS            large T antigen (fragment): large T antigen from SV40 (simian virus 40)
   3986..4107    +  polyA_signal   SV40 poly(A) signal: SV40 polyadenylation signal
   4141..4569    -  rep_origin     f1 ori (sequence partly withheld): f1 bacteriophage origin of replication; arrow indicates direction of (+) strand synthesis
   4596..4700    +  promoter       AmpR promoter: bla
   4743..4814    +  promoter       SV40 promoter (fragment): SV40 enhancer and early promoter
   4863..5059    +  promoter       SV40 promoter: SV40 early promoter
   5094..5888    +  CDS            NeoR/KanR: aminoglycoside phosphotransferase from Tn5; aph(3')-II (or nptII); confers resistance to neomycin, kanamycin, and G418 (Geneticin®)
   5909..6061    +  CDS            ble (fragment): BLE_KLEPN - Experimental evidence at protein level: Swiss-Prot protein existence level 1. Binding protein with a strong affinity to the bleomycin family of antibiotics. Binds to CL990; an antimitotic-antibiotic compound. From Klebsiella pneumoniae.
   6120..6167    +  polyA_signal   HSV TK poly(A) signal: herpes simplex virus thymidine kinase polyadenylation signal (Cole and Stacy, 1985)
   6258..6274    -  polyA_signal   bGH poly(A) signal (fragment): bovine growth hormone polyadenylation signal
   6496..7084    +  rep_origin     ori: high-copy-number ColE1/pMB1/pBR322/pUC origin of replication
   7199..304     +  enhancer       CMV enhancer (across the origin): human cytomegalovirus immediate early enhancer
>Addgene plasmid #173431 | LgBiT-hACE2 | addgene full sequence | sequence record 340335 | Addgene NGS Result
GCGTTACATAACTTACGGTAAATGGCCCGCCTGGCTGACCGCCCAACGACCCCCGCCCATTGACGTCAAT
AATGACGTATGTTCCCATAGTAACGCCAATAGGGACTTTCCATTGACGTCAATGGGTGGAGTATTTACGG
TAAACTGCCCACTTGGCAGTACATCAAGTGTATCATATGCCAAGTACGCCCCCTATTGACGTCAATGACG
GTAAATGGCCCGCCTGGCATTATGCCCAGTACATGACCTTATGGGACTTTCCTACTTGGCAGTACATCTA
GTATTAGTCATCGCTATTACCATGGTGATGCGGTTTTGGCAGTACATCAATGGGCGTGGATAGCGGTTTG
ACTCACGGGGATTTCCAAGTCTCCACCCCATTGACGTCAATGGGAGTTTGTTTTGGCACCAAAATCAACG
GGACTTTCCAAAATGTCGTAACAACTCCGCCCCATTGACGCAAATGGGCGGTAGGCGTGTACGGTGGGAG
GTCTATATAAGCAGAGCTCGTTTAGTGAACCGTCAGATCGCCTGGAGACGCCATCCACGCTGTTTTGACC
TCCATAGAAGACACCGGGACCGATCCAGCCTCCGCGGCCGGGAACGGTGCATTGGAACGCGGATTCCCCG
TGCCAAGAGTGACGTAAGTACCGCCTATAGACTCTATAGGCACACCCCTTTGGCTCTTATGCATGAATTA
ATACGACTCACTATAGGGAGACAGACTGTTCCTTTCCTGGGTCTTTTCTGCAGGCCACCATGGAAACCGA
TACACTGCTGCTGTGGGTGCTGTTGCTCTGGGTTCCAGGCTCTACCGGCGTGTTCACCCTGGAGGACTTC
GTGGGCGACTGGGAGCAGACCGCCGCCTACAACCTGGACCAGGTGCTGGAGCAGGGCGGCGTGAGCAGCC
TGCTGCAGAACCTGGCCGTGAGCGTGACCCCCATCCAGCGCATCGTGCGCAGCGGCGAGAACGCCCTGAA
GATCGACATCCACGTGATCATCCCCTACGAGGGCCTGAGCGCCGACCAGATGGCCCAGATCGAGGAGGTG
TTCAAGGTGGTGTACCCCGTGGACGACCACCACTTCAAGGTGATCCTGCCCTACGGCACCCTGGTGATCG
ACGGCGTGACCCCCAACATGCTGAACTACTTCGGCCGCCCCTACGAGGGCATCGCCGTGTTCGACGGCAA
GAAGATCACCGTGACCGGCACCCTGTGGAACGGCAACAAGATCATCGACGAGCGCCTGATCACCCCCGAC
GGCAGCATGCTGTTCCGCGTGACCATCAACAGCGGCAGCAGCGGTGGCGGTGGCTCTGGCGGTGGCGGCA
GCTCTGGTGGCCAGTCCACCATTGAGGAACAGGCCAAGACATTTTTGGACAAGTTTAACCACGAAGCCGA
AGACCTGTTCTATCAAAGTTCACTTGCTTCTTGGAATTATAACACCAATATTACTGAAGAGAATGTCCAA
AACATGAATAATGCTGGGGACAAATGGTCTGCCTTTTTAAAGGAACAGTCCACACTTGCCCAAATGTATC
CACTACAAGAAATTCAGAATCTCACAGTCAAGCTTCAGCTGCAGGCTCTTCAGCAAAATGGGTCTTCAGT
GCTCTCAGAAGACAAGAGCAAACGGTTGAACACAATTCTAAATACAATGAGCACCATCTACAGTACTGGA
AAAGTTTGTAACCCAGATAATCCACAAGAATGCTTATTACTTGAACCAGGTTTGAATGAAATAATGGCAA
ACAGTTTAGACTACAATGAGAGGCTCTGGGCTTGGGAAAGCTGGAGATCTGAGGTCGGCAAGCAGCTGAG
GCCATTATATGAAGAGTATGTGGTCTTGAAAAATGAGATGGCAAGAGCAAATCATTATGAGGACTATGGG
GATTATTGGAGAGGAGACTATGAAGTAAATGGGGTAGATGGCTATGACTACAGCCGCGGCCAGTTGATTG
AAGATGTGGAACATACCTTTGAAGAGATTAAACCATTATATGAACATCTTCATGCCTATGTGAGGGCAAA
GTTGATGAATGCCTATCCTTCCTATATCAGTCCAATTGGATGCCTCCCTGCTCATTTGCTTGGTGATATG
TGGGGTAGATTTTGGACAAATCTGTACTCTTTGACAGTTCCCTTTGGACAGAAACCAAACATAGATGTTA
CTGATGCAATGGTGGACCAGGCCTGGGATGCACAGAGAATATTCAAGGAGGCCGAGAAGTTCTTTGTATC
TGTTGGTCTTCCTAATATGACTCAAGGATTCTGGGAAAATTCCATGCTAACGGACCCAGGAAATGTTCAG
AAAGCAGTCTGCCATCCCACAGCTTGGGACCTGGGGAAGGGCGACTTCAGGATCCTTATGTGCACAAAGG
TGACAATGGACGACTTCCTGACAGCTCATCATGAGATGGGGCATATCCAGTATGATATGGCATATGCTGC
ACAACCTTTTCTGCTAAGAAATGGAGCTAATGAAGGATTCCATGAAGCTGTTGGGGAAATCATGTCACTT
TCTGCAGCCACACCTAAGCATTTAAAATCCATTGGTCTTCTGTCACCCGATTTTCAAGAAGACAATGAAA
CAGAAATAAACTTCCTGCTCAAACAAGCACTCACGATTGTTGGGACTCTGCCATTTACTTACATGTTAGA
GAAGTGGAGGTGGATGGTCTTTAAAGGGGAAATTCCCAAAGACCAGTGGATGAAAAAGTGGTGGGAGATG
AAGCGAGAGATAGTTGGGGTGGTGGAACCTGTGCCCCATGATGAAACATACTGTGACCCCGCATCTCTGT
TCCATGTTTCTAATGATTACTCATTCATTCGATATTACACAAGGACCCTTTACCAATTCCAGTTTCAAGA
AGCACTTTGTCAAGCAGCTAAACATGAAGGCCCTCTGCACAAATGTGACATCTCAAACTCTACAGAAGCT
GGACAGAAACTGTTCAATATGCTGAGGCTTGGAAAATCAGAACCCTGGACCCTAGCATTGGAAAATGTTG
TAGGAGCAAAGAACATGAATGTAAGGCCACTGCTCAACTACTTTGAGCCCTTATTTACCTGGCTGAAAGA
CCAGAACAAGAATTCTTTTGTGGGATGGAGTACCGACTGGAGTCCATATGCAGACCCCAAGAGCTGCGAC
AAGACCCACACCTGTCCTCCATGTCCTGCTCCAGAACTGCTCGGCGGACCTTCCGTGTTCCTGTTTCCTC
CAAAGCCTAAGGACACCCTGATGATCAGCAGAACCCCTGAAGTGACCTGCGTGGTGGTGGATGTGTCCCA
CGAGGATCCCGAAGTGAAGTTCAATTGGTACGTGGACGGCGTGGAAGTGCACAACGCCAAGACCAAGCCT
AGAGAGGAACAGTACAACAGCACCTACAGAGTGGTGTCCGTGCTGACCGTGCTGCACCAGGATTGGCTGA
ACGGCAAAGAGTACAAGTGCAAGGTGTCCAACAAGGCCCTGCCTGCTCCTATCGAGAAAACCATCAGCAA
GGCCAAGGGCCAGCCTAGGGAACCCCAGGTTTACACACTGCCTCCAAGCAGGGACGAGCTGACCAAGAAT
CAGGTGTCCCTGACCTGCCTGGTCAAGGGCTTCTACCCTTCCGATATCGCCGTGGAATGGGAGAGCAATG
GCCAGCCTGAGAACAACTACAAGACAACCCCTCCTGTGCTGGACAGCGACGGCTCATTCTTCCTGTACAG
CAAGCTGACAGTGGACAAGAGCAGATGGCAGCAGGGCAACGTGTTCAGCTGCAGCGTGATGCACGAGGCC
CTGCACAACCACTACACCCAGAAGTCCCTGAGCCTGTCTCCTGGCAAATGAGGATCTACCCATACGATGT
TCCGGATTACGCTTAAGGCCGCGACTCTAGATCATAATCAGCCATACCACATTTGTAGAGGTTTTACTTG
CTTTAAAAAACCTCCCACACCTCCCCCTGAACCTGAAACATAAAATGAATGCAATTGTTGTTGTTAACTT
GTTTATTGCAGCTTATAATGGTTACAAATAAAGCAATAGCATCACAAATTTCACAAATAAAGCATTTTTT
TCACTGCATTCTAGTTGTGGTTTGTCCAAACTCATCAATGTATCTTAAGGCGTAAATTGTAAGCGTTAAT
ATTTTGTTAAAATTCGCGTTAAATTTTTGTTAAATCAGCTCATTTTTTAACCAATAGGCCGAAATCGGCA
AAATCCCTTATAAATCAAAAGAATAGACCGAGATAGGGT
[37 nt withheld, positions 4240-4276]
AAAGAACGTGGACTCCAACGTCAAAGG
[49 nt withheld, positions 4304-4352]
T
[91 nt withheld, positions 4354-4444]
G
[124 nt withheld, positions 4446-4569]
CAGGTGGCACTTTTCGGGGAAATGTGCGCGGAACCCCTATTTGTTTATTTTTCTAAATACATTCAAATAT
GTATCCGCTCATGAGACAATAACCCTGATAAATGCTTCAATAATATTGAAAAAGGAAGAGTCCTGAGGCG
GAAAGAACCAGCTGTGGAATGTGTGTCAGTTAGGGTGTGGAAAGTCCCCAGGCTCCCCAGCAGGCAGAAG
TATGCAAAGCATGCATCTCAATTAGTCAGCAACCAGGTGTGGAAAGTCCCCAGGCTCCCCAGCAGGCAAA
AGTATGCAAAGCATGCATCTCAATTAGTCAGCAACCATAGTCCCGCCCCTAACTCCGCCCATCCCGCCCC
TAACTCCGCCCAGTTCCGCCCATTCTCCGCCCCATGGCTGACTAATTTTTTTTATTTATGCAGAGGCCGA
GGCCGCCTCGGCCTCTGAGCTATTCCAGAAGTAGTGAGGAGGCTTTTTTGGAGGCCTAGGCTTTTGCAAA
GATCGATCAAGAGACAGGATGAGGATCGTTTCGCATGATTGAACAAGATGGATTGCACGCAGGTTCTCCG
GCCGCTTGGGTGGAGAGGCTATTCGGCTATGACTGGGCACAACAGACAATCGGCTGCTCTGATGCCGCCG
TGTTCCGGCTGTCAGCGCAGGGGCGCCCGGTTCTTTTTGTCAAGACCGACCTGTCCGGTGCCCTGAATGA
ACTGCAAGACGAGGCAGCGCGGCTATCGTGGCTGGCCACGACGGGCGTTCCTTGCGCAGCTGTGCTCGAC
GTTGTCACTGAAGCGGGAAGGGACTGGCTGCTATTGGGCGAAGTGCCGGGGCAGGATCTCCTGTCATCTC
ACCTTGCTCCTGCCGAGAAAGTATCCATCATGGCTGATGCAATGCGGCGGCTGCATACGCTTGATCCGGC
TACCTGCCCATTCGACCACCAAGCGAAACATCGCATCGAGCGAGCACGTACTCGGATGGAAGCCGGTCTT
GTCGATCAGGATGATCTGGACGAAGAGCATCAGGGGCTCGCGCCAGCCGAACTGTTCGCCAGGCTCAAGG
CGAGCATGCCCGACGGCGAGGATCTCGTCGTGACCCATGGCGATGCCTGCTTGCCGAATATCATGGTGGA
AAATGGCCGCTTTTCTGGATTCATCGACTGTGGCCGGCTGGGTGTGGCGGACCGCTATCAGGACATAGCG
TTGGCTACCCGTGATATTGCTGAAGAGCTTGGCGGCGAATGGGCTGACCGCTTCCTCGTGCTTTACGGTA
TCGCCGCTCCCGATTCGCAGCGCATCGCCTTCTATCGCCTTCTTGACGAGTTCTTCTGAGCGGGACTCTG
GGGTTCGAAATGACCGACCAAGCGACGCCCAACCTGCCATCACGAGATTTCGATTCCACCGCCGCCTTCT
ATGAAAGGTTGGGCTTCGGAATCGTTTTCCGGGACGCCGGCTGGATGATCCTCCAGCGCGGGGATCTCAT
GCTGGAGTTCTTCGCCCACCCTAGGGGGAGGCTAACTGAAACACGGAAGGAGACAATACCGGAAGGAACC
CGCGCTATGACGGCAATAAAAAGACAGAATAAAACGCACGGTGTTGGGTCGTTTGTTCATAAACGCGGGG
TTCGGTCCCAGGGCTGGCACTCTGTCGATACCCCACCGAGACCCCATTGGGGCCAATACGCCCGCGTTTC
TTCCTTTTCCCCACCCCACCCCCCAAGTTCGGGTGAAGGCCCAGGGCTCGCAGCCAACGTCGGGGCGGCA
GGCCCTGCCATAGCCTCAGGTTACTCATATATACTTTAGATTGATTTAAAACTTCATTTTTAATTTAAAA
GGATCTAGGTGAAGATCCTTTTTGATAATCTCATGACCAAAATCCCTTAACGTGAGTTTTCGTTCCACTG
AGCGTCAGACCCCGTAGAAAAGATCAAAGGATCTTCTTGAGATCCTTTTTTTCTGCGCGTAATCTGCTGC
TTGCAAACAAAAAAACCACCGCTACCAGCGGTGGTTTGTTTGCCGGATCAAGAGCTACCAACTCTTTTTC
CGAAGGTAACTGGCTTCAGCAGAGCGCAGATACCAAATACTGTTCTTCTAGTGTAGCCGTAGTTAGGCCA
CCACTTCAAGAACTCTGTAGCACCGCCTACATACCTCGCTCTGCTAATCCTGTTACCAGTGGCTGCTGCC
AGTGGCGATAAGTCGTGTCTTACCGGGTTGGACTCAAGACGATAGTTACCGGATAAGGCGCAGCGGTCGG
GCTGAACGGGGGGTTCGTGCACACAGCCCAGCTTGGAGCGAACGACCTACACCGAACTGAGATACCTACA
GCGTGAGCTATGAGAAAGCGCCACGCTTCCCGAAGGGAGAAAGGCGGACAGGTATCCGGTAAGCGGCAGG
GTCGGAACAGGAGAGCGCACGAGGGAGCTTCCAGGGGGAAACGCCTGGTATCTTTATAGTCCTGTCGGGT
TTCGCCACCTCTGACTTGAGCGTCGATTTTTGTGATGCTCGTCAGGGGGGCGGAGCCTATGGAAAAACGC
CAGCAACGCGGCCTTTTTACGGTTCCTGGCCTTTTGCTGGCCTTTTGCTCACATGTTCTTTCCTGCGTTA
TCCCCTGATTCTGTGGATAACCGTATTACCGCCATGCATTAGTTATTAATAGTAATCAATTACGGGGTCA
TTAGTTCATAGCCCATATATGGAGTTCC
