>Addgene plasmid #173431 | LgBiT-hACE2 | depositor partial sequence | sequence record 336401 | LgBiT-hACE2-IgG1 Fc
ATGGAAACCGATACACTGCTGCTGTGGGTGCTGTTGCTCTGGGTTCCAGGCTCTACCGGCGTGTTCACCC
TGGAGGACTTCGTGGGCGACTGGGAGCAGACCGCCGCCTACAACCTGGACCAGGTGCTGGAGCAGGGCGG
CGTGAGCAGCCTGCTGCAGAACCTGGCCGTGAGCGTGACCCCCATCCAGCGCATCGTGCGCAGCGGCGAG
AACGCCCTGAAGATCGACATCCACGTGATCATCCCCTACGAGGGCCTGAGCGCCGACCAGATGGCCCAGA
TCGAGGAGGTGTTCAAGGTGGTGTACCCCGTGGACGACCACCACTTCAAGGTGATCCTGCCCTACGGCAC
CCTGGTGATCGACGGCGTGACCCCCAACATGCTGAACTACTTCGGCCGCCCCTACGAGGGCATCGCCGTG
TTCGACGGCAAGAAGATCACCGTGACCGGCACCCTGTGGAACGGCAACAAGATCATCGACGAGCGCCTGA
TCACCCCCGACGGCAGCATGCTGTTCCGCGTGACCATCAACAGCGGCAGCAGCGGTGGCGGTGGCTCTGG
CGGTGGCGGCAGCTCTGGTGGCCAGTCCACCATTGAGGAACAGGCCAAGACATTTTTGGACAAGTTTAAC
CACGAAGCCGAAGACCTGTTCTATCAAAGTTCACTTGCTTCTTGGAATTATAACACCAATATTACTGAAG
AGAATGTCCAAAACATGAATAATGCTGGGGACAAATGGTCTGCCTTTTTAAAGGAACAGTCCACACTTGC
CCAAATGTATCCACTACAAGAAATTCAGAATCTCACAGTCAAGCTTCAGCTGCAGGCTCTTCAGCAAAAT
GGGTCTTCAGTGCTCTCAGAAGACAAGAGCAAACGGTTGAACACAATTCTAAATACAATGAGCACCATCT
ACAGTACTGGAAAAGTTTGTAACCCAGATAATCCACAAGAATGCTTATTACTTGAACCAGGTTTGAATGA
AATAATGGCAAACAGTTTAGACTACAATGAGAGGCTCTGGGCTTGGGAAAGCTGGAGATCTGAGGTCGGC
AAGCAGCTGAGGCCATTATATGAAGAGTATGTGGTCTTGAAAAATGAGATGGCAAGAGCAAATCATTATG
AGGACTATGGGGATTATTGGAGAGGAGACTATGAAGTAAATGGGGTAGATGGCTATGACTACAGCCGCGG
CCAGTTGATTGAAGATGTGGAACATACCTTTGAAGAGATTAAACCATTATATGAACATCTTCATGCCTAT
GTGAGGGCAAAGTTGATGAATGCCTATCCTTCCTATATCAGTCCAATTGGATGCCTCCCTGCTCATTTGC
TTGGTGATATGTGGGGTAGATTTTGGACAAATCTGTACTCTTTGACAGTTCCCTTTGGACAGAAACCAAA
CATAGATGTTACTGATGCAATGGTGGACCAGGCCTGGGATGCACAGAGAATATTCAAGGAGGCCGAGAAG
TTCTTTGTATCTGTTGGTCTTCCTAATATGACTCAAGGATTCTGGGAAAATTCCATGCTAACGGACCCAG
GAAATGTTCAGAAAGCAGTCTGCCATCCCACAGCTTGGGACCTGGGGAAGGGCGACTTCAGGATCCTTAT
GTGCACAAAGGTGACAATGGACGACTTCCTGACAGCTCATCATGAGATGGGGCATATCCAGTATGATATG
GCATATGCTGCACAACCTTTTCTGCTAAGAAATGGAGCTAATGAAGGATTCCATGAAGCTGTTGGGGAAA
TCATGTCACTTTCTGCAGCCACACCTAAGCATTTAAAATCCATTGGTCTTCTGTCACCCGATTTTCAAGA
AGACAATGAAACAGAAATAAACTTCCTGCTCAAACAAGCACTCACGATTGTTGGGACTCTGCCATTTACT
TACATGTTAGAGAAGTGGAGGTGGATGGTCTTTAAAGGGGAAATTCCCAAAGACCAGTGGATGAAAAAGT
GGTGGGAGATGAAGCGAGAGATAGTTGGGGTGGTGGAACCTGTGCCCCATGATGAAACATACTGTGACCC
CGCATCTCTGTTCCATGTTTCTAATGATTACTCATTCATTCGATATTACACAAGGACCCTTTACCAATTC
CAGTTTCAAGAAGCACTTTGTCAAGCAGCTAAACATGAAGGCCCTCTGCACAAATGTGACATCTCAAACT
CTACAGAAGCTGGACAGAAACTGTTCAATATGCTGAGGCTTGGAAAATCAGAACCCTGGACCCTAGCATT
GGAAAATGTTGTAGGAGCAAAGAACATGAATGTAAGGCCACTGCTCAACTACTTTGAGCCCTTATTTACC
TGGCTGAAAGACCAGAACAAGAATTCTTTTGTGGGATGGAGTACCGACTGGAGTCCATATGCAGACCCCA
AGAGCTGCGACAAGACCCACACCTGTCCTCCATGTCCTGCTCCAGAACTGCTCGGCGGACCTTCCGTGTT
CCTGTTTCCTCCAAAGCCTAAGGACACCCTGATGATCAGCAGAACCCCTGAAGTGACCTGCGTGGTGGTG
GATGTGTCCCACGAGGATCCCGAAGTGAAGTTCAATTGGTACGTGGACGGCGTGGAAGTGCACAACGCCA
AGACCAAGCCTAGAGAGGAACAGTACAACAGCACCTACAGAGTGGTGTCCGTGCTGACCGTGCTGCACCA
GGATTGGCTGAACGGCAAAGAGTACAAGTGCAAGGTGTCCAACAAGGCCCTGCCTGCTCCTATCGAGAAA
ACCATCAGCAAGGCCAAGGGCCAGCCTAGGGAACCCCAGGTTTACACACTGCCTCCAAGCAGGGACGAGC
TGACCAAGAATCAGGTGTCCCTGACCTGCCTGGTCAAGGGCTTCTACCCTTCCGATATCGCCGTGGAATG
GGAGAGCAATGGCCAGCCTGAGAACAACTACAAGACAACCCCTCCTGTGCTGGACAGCGACGGCTCATTC
TTCCTGTACAGCAAGCTGACAGTGGACAAGAGCAGATGGCAGCAGGGCAACGTGTTCAGCTGCAGCGTGA
TGCACGAGGCCCTGCACAACCACTACACCCAGAAGTCCCTGAGCCTGTCTCCTGGCAAATGA
